Addgene plasmid #177251: mU6-sgCebpa_v1-hu6-sgCebpb_v1
Purpose: Expresses Cebpa_v1 (mU6), Cebpb_v1 (hU6) gRNAs and Cre-recombinase
Depositing lab: Monte Winslow. Depositing organization: Stanford University. Publication: LKB1 drives stasis and C/EBP-mediated reprogramming to an alveolar type II fate in lung cancer. Murray CW, Brady JJ, Han M, Cai H, Tsai MK, Pierce SE, Cheng R, Demeter J, Feldser DM, Jackson PK, Shackelford DB, Winslow MM. Nat Commun. 2022 Feb 28;13(1):1090. doi: 10.1038/s41467-022-28619-8. PubMed 35228570.
Backbone
  Vector backbone: pLL3.3
  Vector type: Lentiviral
Growth in bacteria
  Bacterial resistance: Ampicillin, 100 μg/mL
  Growth temperature: 37°C
  Growth strain: NEB Stable
  Copy number: High Copy
Gene/Insert
  Gene/Insert name: sgCebpa_v1/sgCebpb_v1
  gRNA/shRNA sequence: GTGCTCGCAGATGCCGCCCAG/GATGGGTCTAAAGGCGGCGGG
  Species: M. musculus (mouse)
  Promoter: mU6/hU6
  Cloning method: Gibson Cloning
Terms and licenses: Academic/Nonprofit Terms; Industry Terms: Not Available to Industry
How to cite: mU6-sgCebpa_v1-hu6-sgCebpb_v1 was a gift from Monte Winslow (Addgene plasmid # 177251 ; http://n2t.net/addgene:177251 ; RRID:Addgene_177251)
