[The description below was written by a language model from this plasmid's Addgene catalogue record and pLannotate feature annotations shown in this document.]
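Description:
mU6-sgCebpa_v1-hu6-sgCebpb_v1 is a lentiviral transfer plasmid of about 8.25 kb built on the pLL3.3 backbone. It delivers two CRISPR guide RNAs together with Cre recombinase from a single provirus. In bacteria it is maintained through a high-copy ColE1/pUC-type origin and selected with ampicillin via the β-lactamase gene. The viral portion has a CMV enhancer/promoter fused to a truncated HIV-1 5' LTR, which drives genomic RNA production in packaging cells. This is followed by the Ψ packaging signal with a partial gag sequence, the Rev response element for Rev-dependent nuclear export, and the cPPT/CTS, which aids nuclear import of the viral genome. A second truncated LTR, preceded by a nef-derived fragment spanning the plasmid origin, closes the provirus at the 3' end.

The payload consists of two RNA polymerase III cassettes in tandem. A mouse U6 promoter drives a guide against mouse Cebpa, and a human U6 promoter drives a guide against mouse Cebpb. Using two different U6 promoters reduces the repeated sequence within the vector. Downstream, the mouse PGK promoter drives Cre (annotated as a fragment, though it covers roughly the full coding length), and a WPRE follows to enhance transcript expression. The feature table does not annotate the guide spacers or scaffolds, and no Cas9 is encoded, so the nuclease must come from the target cells or animal. The record does not describe the recipient system. The design nevertheless suits models carrying Cre-dependent alleles, where Cre recombines loxP-flanked sequences while the guides disrupt both C/EBP genes in the same transduced cells. The associated publication concerns LKB1 and C/EBP-mediated alveolar type II reprogramming in lung cancer.
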