Features (pLannotate 1.2.2; 21 found; start..end, strand, type, name):
    225..405     +  LTR            5' LTR (truncated): truncated 5' long terminal repeat (LTR) from HIV-1
    467..1055    -  rep_origin     ori: high-copy-number ColE1/pMB1/pBR322/pUC origin of replication
   1226..2086    -  CDS            AmpR: β-lactamase; bla; confers resistance to ampicillin, carbenicillin, and related antibiotics
   2087..2191    -  promoter       AmpR promoter: bla
   2250..2302    -  misc_feature   bom (fragment): basis of mobility region from pBR322
   2457..2836    +  enhancer       CMV enhancer: human cytomegalovirus immediate early enhancer
   2837..3036    +  promoter       CMV promoter: human cytomegalovirus (CMV) immediate early promoter
   3054..3234    +  LTR            5' LTR (truncated): truncated 5' long terminal repeat (LTR) from HIV-1
   3281..3406    +  misc_feature   HIV-1 Ψ: packaging signal of human immunodeficiency virus type 1
   3390..3728    +  CDS            HIV-1 gag (fragment): gag protein from human immunodeficiency virus 1; gag
   3903..4136    +  misc_feature   RRE: The Rev response element (RRE) of HIV-1 allows for Rev-dependent mRNA export from the nucleus to the cytoplasm.
   4513..4613    +  CDS            Rev (fragment): human immunodeficiency virus 1 (HIV-1) Rev protein; rev; enhances nuclear export of unspliced and incompletely spliced viral mRNAs
   4663..4780    +  misc_feature   cPPT/CTS: central polypurine tract and central termination sequence of HIV-1
   4862..5164    +  promoter       U6 promoter: RNA polymerase III promoter for mouse U6 snRNA (Das et al., 1988)
   5339..5576    +  promoter       U6 promoter: RNA polymerase III promoter for human U6 snRNA
   5750..6242    +  promoter       PGK promoter: mouse phosphoglycerate kinase 1 promoter
   6272..7302    +  CDS            Cre (fragment): site-specific recombinase Cre is a site-specific recombinase from bacteriophage P1. Recombination occurs at loxP sequences.
   7335..7358    +  misc_feature   MCS (fragment): pBluescript multiple cloning site
   7358..7946    +  misc_feature   WPRE: woodchuck hepatitis virus posttranscriptional regulatory element
   7947..7966    +  misc_feature   MCS (fragment): pBluescript multiple cloning site
   7968..218     +  CDS            nef (fragment) (across the origin): NEF_HV1LA - Experimental evidence at protein level: Swiss-Prot protein existence level 1. Extracellular Nef protein targets CD4(+) T-lymphocytes for apoptosis by interacting with CXCR4 surface receptors. From Human immunodeficiency virus type 1 group M subtype B (isolate Lai) (HIV-1).
>Addgene plasmid #177251 | mU6-sgCebpa_v1-hu6-sgCebpb_v1 | addgene full sequence | sequence record 352718 | Addgene NGS Result
CAGGGCCAGGGATCAGATATCCACTGACCTTTGGATGGTGCTACAAGCTAGTACCAGTTGAGCAAGAGAA
GGTAGAAGAAGCCAATGAAGGAGAGAACACCCGCTTGTTACACCCTGTGAGCCTGCATGGGATGGATGAC
CCGGAGAGAGAAGTATTAGAGTGGAGGTTTGACAGCCGCCTAGCATTTCATCACATGGCCCGAGAGCTGC
ATCCGGACTGTACTGGGTCTCTCTGGTTAGACCAGATCTGAGCCTGGGAGCTCTCTGGCTAACTAGGGAA
CCCACTGCTTAAGCCTCAATAAAGCTTGCCTTGAGTGCTTCAAGTAGTGTGTGCCCGTCTGTTGTGTGAC
TCTGGTAACTAGAGATCCCTCAGACCCTTTTAGTCAGTGTGGAAAATCTCTAGCAGCATGTGAGCAAAAG
GCCAGCAAAAGGCCAGGAACCGTAAAAAGGCCGCGTTGCTGGCGTTTTTCCATAGGCTCCGCCCCCCTGA
CGAGCATCACAAAAATCGACGCTCAAGTCAGAGGTGGCGAAACCCGACAGGACTATAAAGATACCAGGCG
TTTCCCCCTGGAAGCTCCCTCGTGCGCTCTCCTGTTCCGACCCTGCCGCTTACCGGATACCTGTCCGCCT
TTCTCCCTTCGGGAAGCGTGGCGCTTTCTCATAGCTCACGCTGTAGGTATCTCAGTTCGGTGTAGGTCGT
TCGCTCCAAGCTGGGCTGTGTGCACGAACCCCCCGTTCAGCCCGACCGCTGCGCCTTATCCGGTAACTAT
CGTCTTGAGTCCAACCCGGTAAGACACGACTTATCGCCACTGGCAGCAGCCACTGGTAACAGGATTAGCA
GAGCGAGGTATGTAGGCGGTGCTACAGAGTTCTTGAAGTGGTGGCCTAACTACGGCTACACTAGAAGAAC
AGTATTTGGTATCTGCGCTCTGCTGAAGCCAGTTACCTTCGGAAAAAGAGTTGGTAGCTCTTGATCCGGC
AAACAAACCACCGCTGGTAGCGGTGGTTTTTTTGTTTGCAAGCAGCAGATTACGCGCAGAAAAAAAGGAT
CTCAAGAAGATCCTTTGATCTTTTCTACGGGGTCTGACGCTCAGTGGAACGAAAACTCACGTTAAGGGAT
TTTGGTCATGAGATTATCAAAAAGGATCTTCACCTAGATCCTTTTAAATTAAAAATGAAGTTTTAAATCA
ATCTAAAGTATATATGAGTAAACTTGGTCTGACAGTTACCAATGCTTAATCAGTGAGGCACCTATCTCAG
CGATCTGTCTATTTCGTTCATCCATAGTTGCCTGACTCCCCGTCGTGTAGATAACTACGATACGGGAGGG
CTTACCATCTGGCCCCAGTGCTGCAATGATACCGCGAGACCCACGCTCACCGGCTCCAGATTTATCAGCA
ATAAACCAGCCAGCCGGAAGGGCCGAGCGCAGAAGTGGTCCTGCAACTTTATCCGCCTCCATCCAGTCTA
TTAATTGTTGCCGGGAAGCTAGAGTAAGTAGTTCGCCAGTTAATAGTTTGCGCAACGTTGTTGCCATTGC
TACAGGCATCGTGGTGTCACGCTCGTCGTTTGGTATGGCTTCATTCAGCTCCGGTTCCCAACGATCAAGG
CGAGTTACATGATCCCCCATGTTGTGCAAAAAAGCGGTTAGCTCCTTCGGTCCTCCGATCGTTGTCAGAA
GTAAGTTGGCCGCAGTGTTATCACTCATGGTTATGGCAGCACTGCATAATTCTCTTACTGTCATGCCATC
CGTAAGATGCTTTTCTGTGACTGGTGAGTACTCAACCAAGTCATTCTGAGAATAGTGTATGCGGCGACCG
AGTTGCTCTTGCCCGGCGTCAATACGGGATAATACCGCGCCACATAGCAGAACTTTAAAAGTGCTCATCA
TTGGAAAACGTTCTTCGGGGCGAAAACTCTCAAGGATCTTACCGCTGTTGAGATCCAGTTCGATGTAACC
CACTCGTGCACCCAACTGATCTTCAGCATCTTTTACTTTCACCAGCGTTTCTGGGTGAGCAAAAACAGGA
AGGCAAAATGCCGCAAAAAAGGGAATAAGGGCGACACGGAAATGTTGAATACTCATACTCTTCCTTTTTC
AATATTATTGAAGCATTTATCAGGGTTATTGTCTCATGAGCGGATACATATTTGAATGTATTTAGAAAAA
TAAACAAATAGGGGTTCCGCGCACATTTCCCCGAAAAGTGCCACCTGACGTCGACGGATCGGGAGATCTC
CCGATCCCCTATGGTGCACTCTCAGTACAATCTGCTCTGATGCCGCATAGTTAAGCCAGTATCTGCTCCC
TGCTTGTGTGTTGGAGGTCGCTGAGTAGTGCGCGAGCAAAATTTAAGCTACAACAAGGCAAGGCTTGACC
GACAATTGCATGAAGAATCTGCTTAGGGTTAGGCGTTTTGCGCTGCTTCGCGATGTACGGGCCAGATATA
CGCGTTGACATTGATTATTGACTAGTTATTAATAGTAATCAATTACGGGGTCATTAGTTCATAGCCCATA
TATGGAGTTCCGCGTTACATAACTTACGGTAAATGGCCCGCCTGGCTGACCGCCCAACGACCCCCGCCCA
TTGACGTCAATAATGACGTATGTTCCCATAGTAACGCCAATAGGGACTTTCCATTGACGTCAATGGGTGG
AGTATTTACGGTAAACTGCCCACTTGGCAGTACATCAAGTGTATCATATGCCAAGTACGCCCCCTATTGA
CGTCAATGACGGTAAATGGCCCGCCTGGCATTATGCCCAGTACATGACCTTATGGGACTTTCCTACTTGG
CAGTACATCTACGTATTAGTCATCGCTATTACCATGGTGATGCGGTTTTGGCAGTACATCAATGGGCGTG
GATAGCGGTTTGACTCACGGGGATTTCCAAGTCTCCACCCCATTGACGTCAATGGGAGTTTGTTTTGGCA
CCAAAATCAACGGGACTTTCCAAAATGTCGTAACAACTCCGCCCCATTGACGCAAATGGGCGGTAGGCGT
GTACGGTGGGAGGTCTATATAAGCAGCGCGTTTTGCCTGTACTGGGTCTCTCTGGTTAGACCAGATCTGA
GCCTGGGAGCTCTCTGGCTAACTAGGGAACCCACTGCTTAAGCCTCAATAAAGCTTGCCTTGAGTGCTTC
AAGTAGTGTGTGCCCGTCTGTTGTGTGACTCTGGTAACTAGAGATCCCTCAGACCCTTTTAGTCAGTGTG
GAAAATCTCTAGCAGTGGCGCCCGAACAGGGACTTGAAAGCGAAAGGGAAACCAGAGGAGCTCTCTCGAC
GCAGGACTCGGCTTGCTGAAGCGCGCACGGCAAGAGGCGAGGGGCGGCGACTGGTGAGTACGCCAAAAAT
TTTGACTAGCGGAGGCTAGAAGGAGAGAGATGGGTGCGAGAGCGTCAGTATTAAGCGGGGGAGAATTAGA
TCGCGATGGGAAAAAATTCGGTTAAGGCCAGGGGGAAAGAAAAAATATAAATTAAAACATATAGTATGGG
CAAGCAGGGAGCTAGAACGATTCGCAGTTAATCCTGGCCTGTTAGAAACATCAGAAGGCTGTAGACAAAT
ACTGGGACAGCTACAACCATCCCTTCAGACAGGATCAGAAGAACTTAGATCATTATATAATACAGTAGCA
ACCCTCTATTGTGTGCATCAAAGGATAGAGATAAAAGACACCAAGGAAGCTTTAGACAAGATAGAGGAAG
AGCAAAACAAAAGTAAGACCACCGCACAGCAAGCGGCCGGCCGCTGATCTTCAGACCTGGAGGAGGAGAT
ATGAGGGACAATTGGAGAAGTGAATTATATAAATATAAAGTAGTAAAAATTGAACCATTAGGAGTAGCAC
CCACCAAGGCAAAGAGAAGAGTGGTGCAGAGAGAAAAAAGAGCAGTGGGAATAGGAGCTTTGTTCCTTGG
GTTCTTGGGAGCAGCAGGAAGCACTATGGGCGCAGCGTCAATGACGCTGACGGTACAGGCCAGACAATTA
TTGTCTGGTATAGTGCAGCAGCAGAACAATTTGCTGAGGGCTATTGAGGCGCAACAGCATCTGTTGCAAC
TCACAGTCTGGGGCATCAAGCAGCTCCAGGCAAGAATCCTGGCTGTGGAAAGATACCTAAAGGATCAACA
GCTCCTGGGGATTTGGGGTTGCTCTGGAAAACTCATTTGCACCACTGCTGTGCCTTGGAATGCTAGTTGG
AGTAATAAATCTCTGGAACAGATTTGGAATCACACGACCTGGATGGAGTGGGACAGAGAAATTAACAATT
ACACAAGCTTAATACACTCCTTAATTGAAGAATCGCAAAACCAGCAAGAAAAGAATGAACAAGAATTATT
GGAATTAGATAAATGGGCAAGTTTGTGGAATTGGTTTAACATAACAAATTGGCTGTGGTATATAAAATTA
TTCATAATGATAGTAGGAGGCTTGGTAGGTTTAAGAATAGTTTTTGCTGTACTTTCTATAGTGAATAGAG
TTAGGCAGGGATATTCACCATTATCGTTTCAGACCCACCTCCCAACCCCGAGGGGACCCGACAGGCCCGA
AGGAATAGAAGAAGAAGGTGGAGAGAGAGACAGAGACAGATCCATTCGATTAGTGAACGGATCGGCACTG
CGTGCGCCAATTCTGCAGACAAATGGCAGTATTCATCCACAATTTTAAAAGAAAAGGGGGGATTGGGGGG
TACAGTGCAGGGGAAAGAATAGTAGACATAATAGCAACAGACATACAAACTAAAGAATTACAAAAACAAA
TTACAAAAATTCAAAATTTTCGGGTTTATTACAGGGACAGCAGAGATCCAGTTTGGTTAGTACCGGGCCC
GCTCTAGCCCTGCAGGAACTGTTTAAACTGTGATCCGACGCGCCATCTCTAGGCCCGCGCCGGCCCCCTC
GCACGGACTTGTGGGAGAAGCTCGGCTACTCCCCTGCCCCGGTTAATTTGCATATAATATTTCCTAGTAA
CTATAGAGGCTTAATGTGCGATAAAAGACAGATAATCTGTTCTTTTTAATACTAGCTACATTTTACATGA
TAGGCTTGGATTTCTATAAGAGATACAAATACTAAATTATTATTTTAAAAAACAGCACAAAAGGAAACTC
ACCCTAACTGTAAAGTAATTGTGTGTTTTGAGACTATAAGTATCCCTTGGAGAACCACCTTGTTGGTGCT
CGCAGATGCCGCCCAGGTTTGAGAGCTAAGCAGAAAGCTGCATAGCAAGTTCAAATAAGGCTAGTCCGTA
CACAACTTGAAAAAGTGGCAGCCGAGTCGGCTGCTTTTTTTGCTCGAATCTACACTCAGCTATGGCGCGC
CCCAAGGTCGGGCAGGAAGAGGGCCTATTTCCCATGATTCCTTCATATTTGCATATACGATACAAGGCTG
TTAGAGAGATAATTGGAATTAATTTGACTGTAAACACAAAGATATTAGTACAAAATACGTGACGTAGAAA
GTAATAATTTCTTGGGTAGTTTGCAGTTTTAAAATTATGTTTTAAAATGGACTATCATATGCTTACCGTA
ACTTGAAAGTATTTCGATTTCTTGGCTTTATATATCTTGTGGAAAGCCAGAAACATGGATGGGTCTAAAG
GCGGCGGGGTTTCAGAGCTAAGCACAAGAGTGCATAGCAAGTTGAAATAAGGCTAGTCCGTTTACAACTT
GAAAAAGTGGCACCCGAGTCGGGTGCTTTTTTTGTTTGGCGCGCCTATGGCTTAATTAACATGGCGGCCG
CATTCTACCGGGTAGGGGAGGCGCTTTTCCCAAGGCAGTCTGGAGCATGCGCTTTAGCAGCCCCGCTGGG
CACTTGGCGCTACACAAGTGGCCTCTGGCCTCGCACACATTCCACATCCACCGGTAGGCGCCAACCGGCT
CCGTTCTTTGGTGGCCCCTTCGCGCCACCTTCTACTCCTCCCCTAGTCAGGAAGTTCCCCCCCGCCCCGC
AGCTCGCGTCGTGCAGGACGTGACAAATGGAAGTAGCACGTCTCACTAGTCTCGTGCAGATGGACAGCAC
CGCTGAGCAATGGAAGCGGGTAGGCCTTTGGGGCAGCGGCCAATAGCAGCTTTGCTCCTTCGCTTTCTGG
GCTCAGAGGCTGGGAAGGGGTGGGTCCGGGGGCGGGCTCAGGGGCGGGCTCAGGGGCGGGGCGGGCGCCC
GAAGGTCCTCCGGAGGCCCGGCATTCTGCACGCTTCAAAAGCGCACGTCTGCCGCGCTGTTCTCCTCTTC
CTCATCTCCGGGACCCGGGATGCCCAAGAAGAAGAGGAAGGTGTCCAATTTACTGACCGTACACCAAAAT
TTGCCTGCATTACCGGTCGATGCAACGAGTGATGAGGTTCGCAAGAACCTGATGGACATGTTCAGGGATC
GCCAGGCGTTTTCTGAGCATACCTGGAAAATGCTTCTGTCCGTTTGCCGGTCGTGGGCGGCATGGTGCAA
GTTGAATAACCGGAAATGGTTTCCCGCAGAACCTGAAGATGTTCGCGATTATCTTCTATATCTTCAGGCG
CGCGGTCTGGCAGTAAAAACTATCCAGCAACATTTGGGCCAGCTAAACATGCTTCATCGTCGGTCCGGGC
TGCCACGACCAAGTGACAGCAATGCTGTTTCACTGGTTATGCGGCGGATCCGAAAAGAAAACGTTGATGC
CGGTGAACGTGCAAAACAGGCTCTAGCGTTCGAACGCACTGATTTCGACCAGGTTCGTTCACTCATGGAA
AATAGCGATCGCTGCCAGGATATACGTAATCTGGCATTTCTGGGGATTGCTTATAACACCCTGTTACGTA
TAGCCGAAATTGCCAGGATCAGGGTTAAAGATATCTCACGTACTGACGGTGGGAGAATGTTAATCCATAT
TGGCAGAACGAAAACGCTGGTTAGCACCGCAGGTGTAGAGAAGGCACTTAGCCTGGGGGTAACTAAACTG
GTCGAGCGATGGATTTCCGTCTCTGGTGTAGCTGATGATCCGAATAACTACCTGTTTTGCCGGGTCAGAA
AAAATGGTGTTGCCGCGCCATCTGCCACCAGCCAGCTATCAACTCGCGCCCTGGAAGGGATTTTTGAAGC
AACTCATCGATTGATTTACGGCGCTAAGGATGACTCTGGTCAGAGATACCTGGCCTGGTCTGGACACAGT
GCCCGTGTCGGAGCCGCGCGAGATATGGCCCGCGCTGGAGTTTCAATACCGGAGATCATGCAAGCTGGTG
GCTGGACCAATGTAAATATTGTCATGAACTATATCCGTAACCTGGATAGTGAAACAGGGGCAATGGTGCG
CCTGCTGGAAGATGGCGATTAGCCATGTTTAAGGGTTCCGGTTCCACTAGGTACAATTCGATATCAAGCT
TATCGATAATCAACCTCTGGATTACAAAATTTGTGAAAGATTGACTGGTATTCTTAACTATGTTGCTCCT
TTTACGCTATGTGGATACGCTGCTTTAATGCCTTTGTATCATGCTATTGCTTCCCGTATGGCTTTCATTT
TCTCCTCCTTGTATAAATCCTGGTTGCTGTCTCTTTATGAGGAGTTGTGGCCCGTTGTCAGGCAACGTGG
CGTGGTGTGCACTGTGTTTGCTGACGCAACCCCCACTGGTTGGGGCATTGCCACCACCTGTCAGCTCCTT
TCCGGGACTTTCGCTTTCCCCCTCCCTATTGCCACGGCGGAACTCATCGCCGCCTGCCTTGCCCGCTGCT
GGACAGGGGCTCGGCTGTTGGGCACTGACAATTCCGTGGTGTTGTCGGGGAAATCATCGTCCTTTCCTTG
GCTGCTCGCCTGTGTTGCCACCTGGATTCTGCGCGGGACGTCCTTCTGCTACGTCCCTTCGGCCCTCAAT
CCAGCGGACCTTCCTTCCCGCGGCCTGCTGCCGGCTCTGCGGCCTCTTCCGCGTCTTCGCCTTCGCCCTC
AGACGAGTCGGATCTCCCTTTGGGCCGCCTCCCCGCATCGATACCGTCGACCTCGATCGAGACCTAGAAA
AACATGGAGCAATCACAAGTAGCAATACAGCAGCTACCAATGCTGATTGTGCCTGGCTAGAAGCACAAGA
GGAGGAGGAGGTGGGTTTTCCAGTCACACCTCAGGTACCTTTAAGACCAATGACTTACAAGGCAGCTGTA
GATCTTAGCCACTTTTTAAAAGAAAAGGGGGGACTGGAAGGGCTAATTCACTCCCAACGAAGACAAGATA
TCCTTGATCTGTGGATCTACCACACACAAGGCTACTTCCCTGATTGGCAGAACTACACAC
